>Addgene plasmid #125168 | pFB1.HMBP.PrS.PHF19 | addgene full sequence | sequence record 292455 | Addgene NGS Result
CCTGGCTTCAGGAGATCGGAAGACCTCGGCCGTCGCGGCGCTTGCCGGTGGTGCTGACCCCGGATGAAGT
GGTTCGCATCCTCGGTTTTCTGGAAGGCGAGCATCGTTTGTTCGCCCAGGACTCTAGCTATAGTTCTAGT
GGTTGGCTACATACTCCGGAATATTAATAGATCATGGAGATAATTAAAATGATAACCATCTCGCAAATAA
ATAAGTATTTTACTGTTTTCGTAACAGTTTTGTAATAAAAAAACCTATAAATATTCCGGATTATTCATAC
CGTCCCACCATCGGGCGCGGATCTCGGTCCGAAACCATGGGTCATCACCATCATCATCACGGTACCAAAA
CTGAAGAAGGTAAACTGGTAATCTGGATTAACGGCGATAAAGGCTATAACGGTCTCGCTGAAGTCGGTAA
GAAATTCGAGAAAGATACCGGAATTAAAGTCACCGTTGAGCATCCGGATAAACTGGAAGAGAAATTCCCA
CAGGTTGCGGCAACTGGCGATGGCCCTGACATTATCTTCTGGGCACACGACCGCTTTGGTGGCTACGCTC
AATCTGGCCTGTTGGCTGAAATCACCCCGGACAAAGCGTTCCAGGACAAGCTGTATCCGTTTACCTGGGA
TGCCGTACGTTACAACGGCAAGCTGATTGCTTACCCGATCGCTGTTGAAGCGTTATCGCTGATTTATAAC
AAAGATCTGCTGCCGAACCCGCCAAAAACCTGGGAAGAGATCCCGGCGCTGGATAAAGAACTGAAAGCGA
AAGGTAAGAGCGCGCTGATGTTCAACCTGCAAGAACCGTACTTCACCTGGCCGCTGATTGCTGCTGACGG
GGGTTATGCGTTCAAGTATGAAAACGGCAAGTACGACATTAAAGACGTGGGCGTGGATAACGCTGGCGCG
AAAGCGGGTCTGACCTTCCTGGTTGACCTGATTAAAAACAAACACATGAATGCAGACACCGATTACTCCA
TCGCAGAAGCTGCCTTTAATAAAGGCGAAACAGCGATGACCATCAACGGCCCGTGGGCATGGTCCAACAT
CGACACCAGCAAAGTGAATTATGGTGTAACGGTACTGCCGACCTTCAAGGGTCAACCATCCAAACCGTTC
GTTGGCGTGCTGAGCGCAGGTATTAACGCCGCCAGTCCGAACAAAGAGCTGGCAAAAGAGTTCCTCGAAA
ACTATCTGCTGACTGATGAAGGTCTGGAAGCGGTTAATAAAGACAAACCGCTGGGTGCCGTAGCGCTGAA
GTCTTACGAGGAAGAGTTGGCGAAAGATCCACGTATTGCCGCCACCATGGAAAACGCCCAGAAAGGTGAA
ATCATGCCGAACATCCCGCAGATGTCCGCTTTCTGGTATGCCGTGCGTACTGCGGTGATCAACGCCGCCA
GCGGTCGTCAGACTGTCGATGAAGCCCTGAAAGACGCGCAGACTGCGGCCGCAGGCACCGATTACGATAT
CCCAACGACCCTGGAAGTTCTGTTCCAGGGGCCCGGGGAGAATCGAGCTCTGGATCCAGGGACTCGGGAC
TCCTATGGTGCCACCAGCCACCTCCCCAACAAGGGGGCCCTGGCGAAGGTCAAGAACAACTTCAAAGACT
TGATGTCCAAACTGACGGAGGGCCAGTATGTGCTGTGCCGGTGGACAGATGGCCTGTACTACCTCGGGAA
GATCAAGAGGGTCAGCAGCTCTAAGCAAAGCTGCCTCGTGACTTTCGAAGATAATTCCAAATACTGGGTC
CTATGGAAGGACATACAGCATGCCGGTGTTCCAGGAGAGGAGCCCAAGTGCAACATCTGCCTAGGGAAGA
CATCAGGGCCGCTGAATGAGATCCTCATCTGCGGGAAGTGTGGCCTGGGTTACCACCAGCAGTGCCACAT
CCCCATAGCGGGCAGTGCTGACCAGCCCCTGCTCACACCTTGGTTCTGCCGACGCTGCATCTTCGCACTG
GCTGTGCGGAAAGGCGGCGCGCTGAAGAAGGGCGCCATCGCCAGGACGCTGCAGGCCGTGAAGATGGTGC
TGTCCTACCAGCCCGAGGAGCTCGAGTGGGACTCGCCCCATCGCACCAACCAGCAGCAATGCTACTGCTA
CTGCGGCGGGCCCGGAGAATGGTACCTGCGGATGCTGCAATGTTACCGGTGCAGGCAGTGGTTCCACGAG
GCCTGCACCCAGTGCCTCAATGAGCCCATGATGTTTGGTGACCGGTTTTACCTGTTCTTCTGCTCCGTGT
GTAACCAGGGCCCAGAGTACATCGAGAGGCTGCCCCTGCGATGGGTGGATGTGGTTCACCTGGCCCTCTA
TAATCTGGGGGTACAGAGCAAGAAGAAGTACTTTGACTTTGAGGAGATTCTGGCCTTTGTCAACCACCAC
TGGGAGCTCCTGCAGCTTGGCAAGCTCACCAGCACCCCAGTGACAGATCGAGGACCACATCTCCTCAACG
CTCTGAACAGTTATAAAAGCCGGTTCCTCTGCGGCAAGGAGATCAAGAAGAAGAAGTGCATCTTCCGCCT
GCGCATCCGCGTCCCACCCAACCCGCCAGGGAAGCTGCTGCCTGACAAAGGACTGCTGCCAAATGAGAAC
AGCGCCTCCTCTGAGCTGCGTAAGAGAGGAAAGAGCAAGCCTGGTTTGTTGCCTCACGAATTCCAGCAGC
AGAAAAGGCGAGTTTATAGAAGAAAAAGATCAAAGTTTTTGCTGGAAGATGCTATTCCCAGTAGTGACTT
CACCTCAGCCTGGAGCACCAACCACCACCTGGCTAGCATATTTGACTTCACGCTGGATGAAATTCAAAGT
TTAAAAAGTGCCAGCTCAGGCCAGACCTTCTTCTCAGATGTCGACTCCACCGACGCTGCCAGCACCTCTG
GCTCTGCCTCCACCAGCCTCTCCTATGACTCCAGATGGACAGTGGGCAGCCGAAAGAGGAAGCTGGCAGC
CAAGGCATACATGCCCCTGCGGGCAAAGCGGTGGGCAGCTGAGCTGGATGGACGCTGCCCCTCGGACAGC
AGTGCAGAGGGGGCTTCAGTCCCCGAGCGGCCAGACGAAGGCATTGACAGCCACACATTTGAGAGCATCA
GTGAAGATGACTCATCCCTGTCCCACCTCAAGTCATCTATCACCAACTACTTTGGTGCAGCTGGGCGGTT
GGCCTGTGGGGAGAAGTACCAGGTGTTGGCTCGGAGGGTCACACCTGAGGGCAAGGTTCAGTACCTGGTG
GAGTGGGAAGGGACCACCCCTTACTGATAATAGCTCGAGGCATGCGGTACCAAGCTTGTCGAGAAGTACT
AGAGGATCATAATCAGCCATACCACATTTGTAGAGGTTTTACTTGCTTTAAAAAACCTCCCACACCTCCC
CCTGAACCTGAAACATAAAATGAATGCAATTGTTGTTGTTAACTTGTTTATTGCAGCTTATAATGGTTAC
AAATAAAGCAATAGCATCACAAATTTCACAAATAAAGCATTTTTTTCACTGCATTCTAGTTGTGGTTTGT
CCAAACTCATCAATGTATCTTATCATGTCTGGATCTGATCACTGATATCGCCTAGGAGATCCGAACCAGA
TAAGTGAAATCTAGTTCCAAACTATTTTGTCATTTTTAATTTTCGTATTAGCTTACGACGCTACACCCAG
TTCCCATCTATTTTGTCACTCTTCCCTAAATAATCCTTAAAAACTCCATTTCCACCCCTCCCAGTTCCCA
ACTATTTTGTCCGCCCACAGCGGGGCATTTTTCTTCCTGTTATGTTTTTAATCAAACATCCTGCCAACTC
CATGTGACAAACCGTCATCTTCGGCTACTTTTTCTCTGTCACAGAATGAAAATTTTTCTGTCATCTCTTC
GTTATTAATGTTTGTAATTGACTGAATATCAACGCTTATTTGCAGCCTGAATGGCGAATGGG
[124 nt withheld, positions 3913-4036]
C
[91 nt withheld, positions 4038-4128]
A
[49 nt withheld, positions 4130-4178]
CCTTTGACGTTGGAGTCCACGTTCTT
[37 nt withheld, positions 4205-4241]
ACCCTATCTCGGTCTATTCTTTTGATTTATAAGGGATTTTGCCGATTTCGGCCTATTGGTTAAAAAATGA
GCTGATTTAACAAAAATTTAACGCGAATTTTAACAAAATATTAACGCTTACAATTTAGGTGGCACTTTTC
GGGGAAATGTGCGCGGAACCCCTATTTGTTTATTTTTCTAAATACATTCAAATATGTATCCGCTCATGAG
ACAATAACCCTGATAAATGCTTCAATAATATTGAAAAAGGAAGAGTATGAGTATTCAACATTTCCGTGTC
GCCCTTATTCCCTTTTTTGCGGCATTTTGCCTTCCTGTTTTTGCTCACCCAGAAACGCTGGTGAAAGTAA
AAGATGCTGAAGATCAGTTGGGTGCACGAGTGGGTTACATCGAACTGGATCTCAACAGCGGTAAGATCCT
TGAGAGTTTTCGCCCCGAAGAACGTTTTCCAATGATGAGCACTTTTAAAGTTCTGCTATGTGGCGCGGTA
TTATCCCGTATTGACGCCGGGCAAGAGCAACTCGGTCGCCGCATACACTATTCTCAGAATGACTTGGTTG
AGTACTCACCAGTCACAGAAAAGCATCTTACGGATGGCATGACAGTAAGAGAATTATGCAGTGCTGCCAT
AACCATGAGTGATAACACTGCGGCCAACTTACTTCTGACAACGATCGGAGGACCGAAGGAGCTAACCGCT
TTTTTGCACAACATGGGGGATCATGTAACTCGCCTTGATCGTTGGGAACCGGAGCTGAATGAAGCCATAC
CAAACGACGAGCGTGACACCACGATGCCTGTAGCAATGGCAACAACGTTGCGCAAACTATTAACTGGCGA
ACTACTTACTCTAGCTTCCCGGCAACAATTAATAGACTGGATGGAGGCGGATAAAGTTGCAGGACCACTT
CTGCGCTCGGCCCTTCCGGCTGGCTGGTTTATTGCTGATAAATCTGGAGCCGGTGAGCGTGGGTCTCGCG
GTATCATTGCAGCACTGGGGCCAGATGGTAAGCCCTCCCGTATCGTAGTTATCTACACGACGGGGAGTCA
GGCAACTATGGATGAACGAAATAGACAGATCGCTGAGATAGGTGCCTCACTGATTAAGCATTGGTAACTG
TCAGACCAAGTTTACTCATATATACTTTAGATTGATTTAAAACTTCATTTTTAATTTAAAAGGATCTAGG
TGAAGATCCTTTTTGATAATCTCATGACCAAAATCCCTTAACGTGAGTTTTCGTTCCACTGAGCGTCAGA
CCCCGTAGAAAAGATCAAAGGATCTTCTTGAGATCCTTTTTTTCTGCGCGTAATCTGCTGCTTGCAAACA
AAAAAACCACCGCTACCAGCGGTGGTTTGTTTGCCGGATCAAGAGCTACCAACTCTTTTTCCGAAGGTAA
CTGGCTTCAGCAGAGCGCAGATACCAAATACTGTTCTTCTAGTGTAGCCGTAGTTAGGCCACCACTTCAA
GAACTCTGTAGCACCGCCTACATACCTCGCTCTGCTAATCCTGTTACCAGTGGCTGCTGCCAGTGGCGAT
AAGTCGTGTCTTACCGGGTTGGACTCAAGACGATAGTTACCGGATAAGGCGCAGCGGTCGGGCTGAACGG
GGGGTTCGTGCACACAGCCCAGCTTGGAGCGAACGACCTACACCGAACTGAGATACCTACAGCGTGAGCT
ATGAGAAAGCGCCACGCTTCCCGAAGGGAGAAAGGCGGACAGGTATCCGGTAAGCGGCAGGGTCGGAACA
GGAGAGCGCACGAGGGAGCTTCCAGGGGGAAACGCCTGGTATCTTTATAGTCCTGTCGGGTTTCGCCACC
TCTGACTTGAGCGTCGATTTTTGTGATGCTCGTCAGGGGGGCGGAGCCTATGGAAAAACGCCAGCAACGC
GGCCTTTTTACGGTTCCTGGCCTTTTGCTCACATGTTCTTTCCTGCGTTATCCCCTGATTCTGTGGATAA
CCGTATTACCGCCTTTGAGTGAGCTGATACCGCTCGCCGCAGCCGAACGACCGAGCGCAGCGAGTCAGTG
AGCGAGGAAGCGGAAGAGCGCCTGATGCGGTATTTTCTCCTTACGCATCTGTGCGGTATTTCACACCGCA
TAGACCAGCCGCGTAACCTGGCAAAATCGGTTACGGTTGAGTAATAAATGGATGCCCTGCGTAAGCGGGT
GTGGGCGGACAATAAAGTCTTAAACTGAACAAAATAGATCTAAACTATGACAATAAAGTCTTAAACTAGA
CAGAATAGTTGTAAACTGAAATCAGTCCAGTTATGCTGTGAAAAAGCATACTGGACTTTTGTTATGGCTA
AAGCAAACTCTTCATTTTCTGAAGTGCAAATTGCCCGTCGTATTAAAGAGGGGCGTGGCCAAGGGCATGG
TAAAGACTATATTCGCGGCGTTGTGACAATTTACCGAACAACTCCGCGGCCGGGAAGCCGATCTCGGCTT
GAACGAATTGTTAGGTGGCGGTACTTGGGTCGATATCAAAGTGCATCACTTCTTCCCGTATGCCCAACTT
TGTATAGAGAGCCACTGCGGGATCGTCACCGTAATCTGCTTGCACGTAGATCACATAAGCACCAAGCGCG
TTGGCCTCATGCTTGAGGAGATTGATGAGCGCGGTGGCAATGCCCTGCCTCCGGTGCTCGCCGGAGACTG
CGAGATCATAGATATAGATCTCACTACGCGGCTGCTCAAACTTGGGCAGAACGTAAGCCGCGAGAGCGCC
AACAACCGCTTCTTGGTCGAAGGCAGCAAGCGCGATGAATGTCTTACTACGGAGCAAGTTCCCGAGGTAA
TCGGAGTCCGGCTGATGTTGGGAGTAGGTGGCTACGTCTCCGAACTCACGACCGAAAAGATCAAGAGCAG
CCCGCATGGATTTGACTTGGTCAGGGCCGAGCCTACATGTGCGAATGATGCCCATACTTGAGCCACCTAA
CTTTGTTTTAGGGCGACTGCCCTGCTGCGTAACATCGTTGCTGCTGCGTAACATCAAACATCGACCCACG
GCGTAACGCGCTTGCTGCTTGGATGCCCGAGGCATAGACTGTACAAAAAAACAGTCATAACAAGCCATGA
AAACCGCCACTGCGCCGTTACCACCGCTGCGTTCGGTCAAGGTTCTGGACCAGTTGCGTGAGCGCATACG
CTACTTGCATTACAGTTTACGAACCGAACAGGCTTATGTCAACTGGGTTCGTGCCTTCATCCGTTTCCAC
GGTGTGCGTCACCCGGCAACCTTGGGCAGCAGCGAAGTCGAGGCATTTCTGTCCTGGCTGGCGAACGAGC
GCAAGGTTTCGGTCTCCACGCATCGTCAGGCATTGGCGGCCTTGCTGTTCTTCTACGGCAAGGTGCTGTG
CACGGATCTGC
Features (pLannotate 1.2.2; 16 found; start..end, strand, type, name):
    171..262     +  promoter       polyhedrin promoter: polh from Autographa californica; promoter for the baculovirus polyhedrin gene
    347..1444    +  CDS            MBP: maltose binding protein from E. coli; malE (mutated); This version of the gene does not encode a signal sequence, so MBP will remain in the cytosol.
   1508..3244    +  CDS            PHF19: PHF19_HUMAN - Also known as PCL3. Experimental evidence at protein level: Swiss-Prot protein existence level 1. Polycomb group (PcG) protein that specifically binds histone H3 trimethylated at 'Lys-36' (H3K36me3) and recruits the PRC2 complex, thus enhancing PRC2 H3K27me3 methylation activity (PubMed:15563832, PubMed:18691976, PubMed:23160351, PubMed:23228662, PubMed:23273982, PubMed:29499137, PubMed:23104054, PubMed:31959557). Probably involved in the transition from an active state to a repressed state in embryonic stem cells: acts by binding to H3K36me3, a mark for transcriptional activatio
   3295..3378    +  CDS            large T antigen (fragment): large T antigen from SV40 (simian virus 40)
   3401..3535    +  polyA_signal   SV40 poly(A) signal: SV40 polyadenylation signal
   3564..3729    -  mobile_element Tn7L: mini-Tn7 element (left end of the Tn7 transposon) Tn7
   3892..3908    +  CDS            lacZα (fragment): LacZα fragment of β-galactosidase; lacZ fragment
   3913..4367    +  rep_origin     f1 ori (sequence partly withheld): f1 bacteriophage origin of replication; arrow indicates direction of (+) strand synthesis
   4393..4497    +  promoter       AmpR promoter: bla
   4498..5358    +  CDS            AmpR: β-lactamase; bla; confers resistance to ampicillin, carbenicillin, and related antibiotics
   5529..6117    +  rep_origin     ori: high-copy-number ColE1/pMB1/pBR322/pUC origin of replication
   6292..6343    -  misc_feature   bom (fragment): basis of mobility region from pBR322
   6411..6635    -  mobile_element Tn7R: mini-Tn7 element (right end of the Tn7 transposon) Tn7
   6702..7235    -  CDS            GmR: gentamycin acetyltransferase; aacC1; confers resistance to gentamycin
   7405..7433    -  promoter       Pc promoter: intI1 (promoter lies within the coding sequence); class 1 integron promoter
   7411..146     -  CDS            YPR2_ECOLX (fragment) (across the origin): Protein predicted: Swiss-Prot protein existence level 4. From Escherichia coli.
