[The description below was written by a language model from this plasmid's Addgene catalogue record and pLannotate feature annotations shown in this document.]
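Description:
pFB1.HMBP.PrS.PHF19 is a baculovirus donor (transfer) plasmid for insect cell expression, built on a modified pFastBac1 backbone. It is maintained in E. coli through a high-copy ColE1/pUC-type origin with ampicillin resistance (β-lactamase under its own promoter), and it also carries an f1 phage origin. The expression cassette and a gentamicin resistance gene (aacC1, driven by the integron Pc promoter) lie between the Tn7L and Tn7R mini-Tn7 ends. In pFastBac-type systems, this arrangement allows site-specific transposition of the cassette into a baculovirus shuttle genome (bacmid) in E. coli. The resulting recombinant bacmid is then used to generate virus for infecting insect cells.

The payload is human PHF19 (PHD finger protein 19, also called PCL3), a Polycomb-group protein that binds H3K36me3 and recruits the PRC2 complex, enhancing its H3K27 methylation activity. Transcription is driven by the strong, very late polyhedrin promoter of Autographa californica nucleopolyhedrovirus and terminated by the SV40 polyadenylation signal. PHF19 is fused at its N terminus to a hexahistidine tag and a signal-sequence-less, cytosolic E. coli maltose-binding protein. According to the catalogue entry, a PreScission (3C) protease site separates the tag from PHF19. The feature table annotates MBP and PHF19, but not the His tag or the cleavage site. The dual tag can support affinity purification, MBP may also aid solubility, and protease cleavage allows the tag to be removed afterwards. The construct is suited to producing recombinant PHF19 in insect cells, in line with the associated work on regulation of PRC2 enzymatic activity.
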