Addgene plasmid #125168: pFB1.HMBP.PrS.PHF19
Purpose: Expresses human PHF19 in insect cells, , under a C3-cleavable (PreScission Protease) N-terminal hexahistidine-MBP tag.
Depositing lab: Chen Davidovich. Depositing organization: Monash University. Publication: RNA exploits an exposed regulatory site to inhibit the enzymatic activity of PRC2. Zhang Q, McKenzie NJ, Warneford-Thomson R, Gail EH, Flanigan SF, Owen BM, Lauman R, Levina V, Garcia BA, Schittenhelm RB, Bonasio R, Davidovich C. Nat Struct Mol Biol. 2019 Mar;26(3):237-247. doi: 10.1038/s41594-019-0197-y. Epub 2019 Mar 4. PubMed 30833789.
Backbone
  Vector backbone: pFB1.HMBP.A3.PrS.ybbR (parent pFast.Bac1)
  Backbone size w/o insert (bp): 5986
  Vector type: Insect Expression
Growth in bacteria
  Bacterial resistance: Ampicillin, 100 μg/mL
  Growth temperature: 37°C
  Growth strain: DH5alpha
  Copy number: Unknown
Gene/Insert
  Gene/Insert name: PHF19 (alt name: PHD finger protein 19)
  Species: H. sapiens (human)
  Insert size (bp): 1770
  GenBank ID: 26147 26147
  Entrez Gene: PHF19 (a.k.a. MTF2L1, PCL3, TDRD19B)
  Promoter: Polyhedrin
  Tag / fusion protein: His-MBP (N terminal on backbone)
  Cloning method: Unknown
  Sequencing primers: 5′ U003F pFB1 GGATTATTCATACCGTCCCA; 3′ U004 [Univ. pFB1/pFBD[PH] R] CAAATGTGGTATGGCTGATT
Terms and licenses: Academic/Nonprofit Terms; Industry Terms: Not Available to Industry
How to cite: pFB1.HMBP.PrS.PHF19 was a gift from Chen Davidovich (Addgene plasmid # 125168 ; http://n2t.net/addgene:125168 ; RRID:Addgene_125168)
