>Addgene plasmid #125168 | pFB1.HMBP.PrS.PHF19 | depositor partial sequence | sequence record 248497 | PHF19
GGTCTCCCCGGGGAGAATCGAGCTCTGGATCCAGGGACTCGGGACTCCTATGGTGCCACCAGCCACCTCC
CCAACAAGGGGGCCCTGGCGAAGGTCAAGAACAACTTCAAAGACTTGATGTCCAAACTGACGGAGGGCCA
GTATGTGCTGTGCCGGTGGACAGATGGCCTGTACTACCTCGGGAAGATCAAGAGGGTCAGCAGCTCTAAG
CAAAGCTGCCTCGTGACTTTCGAAGATAATTCCAAATACTGGGTCCTATGGAAGGACATACAGCATGCCG
GTGTTCCAGGAGAGGAGCCCAAGTGCAACATCTGCCTAGGGAAGACATCAGGGCCGCTGAATGAGATCCT
CATCTGCGGGAAGTGTGGCCTGGGTTACCACCAGCAGTGCCACATCCCCATAGCGGGCAGTGCTGACCAG
CCCCTGCTCACACCTTGGTTCTGCCGACGCTGCATCTTCGCACTGGCTGTGCGGAAAGGCGGCGCGCTGA
AGAAGGGCGCCATCGCCAGGACGCTGCAGGCCGTGAAGATGGTGCTGTCCTACCAGCCCGAGGAGCTCGA
GTGGGACTCGCCCCATCGCACCAACCAGCAGCAATGCTACTGCTACTGCGGCGGGCCCGGAGAATGGTAC
CTGCGGATGCTGCAATGTTACCGGTGCAGGCAGTGGTTCCACGAGGCCTGCACCCAGTGCCTCAATGAGC
CCATGATGTTTGGAGACCGGTTTTACCTGTTCTTCTGCTCCGTGTGTAACCAGGGCCCAGAGTACATCGA
GAGGCTGCCCCTGCGATGGGTGGATGTGGTTCACCTGGCCCTCTATAATCTGGGGGTACAGAGCAAGAAG
AAGTACTTTGACTTTGAGGAGATTCTGGCCTTTGTCAACCACCACTGGGAGCTCCTGCAGCTTGGCAAGC
TCACCAGCACCCCAGTGACAGATCGAGGACCACATCTCCTCAACGCTCTGAACAGTTATAAAAGCCGGTT
CCTCTGCGGCAAGGAGATCAAGAAGAAGAAGTGCATCTTCCGCCTGCGCATCCGCGTCCCACCCAACCCG
CCAGGGAAGCTGCTGCCTGACAAAGGACTGCTGCCAAATGAGAACAGCGCCTCCTCTGAGCTGCGTAAGA
GAGGAAAGAGCAAGCCTGGTTTGTTGCCTCACGAATTCCAGCAGCAGAAAAGGCGAGTTTATAGAAGAAA
AAGATCAAAGTTTTTGCTGGAAGATGCTATTCCCAGTAGTGACTTCACCTCAGCCTGGAGCACCAACCAC
CACCTGGCTAGCATATTTGACTTCACGCTGGATGAAATTCAAAGTTTAAAAAGTGCCAGCTCAGGCCAGA
CCTTCTTCTCAGATGTCGACTCCACCGACGCTGCCAGCACCTCTGGCTCTGCCTCCACCAGCCTCTCCTA
TGACTCCAGATGGACAGTGGGCAGCCGAAAGAGGAAGCTGGCAGCCAAGGCATACATGCCCCTGCGGGCA
AAGCGGTGGGCAGCTGAGCTGGATGGACGCTGCCCCTCGGACAGCAGTGCAGAGGGGGCTTCAGTCCCCG
AGCGGCCAGACGAAGGCATTGACAGCCACACATTTGAGAGCATCAGTGAAGATGACTCATCCCTGTCCCA
CCTCAAGTCATCTATCACCAACTACTTTGGTGCAGCTGGGCGGTTGGCCTGTGGGGAGAAGTACCAGGTG
TTGGCTCGGAGGGTCACACCTGAGGGCAAGGTTCAGTACCTGGTGGAGTGGGAAGGGACCACCCCTTACT
GATAATAGCTCGAGGAGACC
